Addgene plasmid #27473: pBABEhygro-Flag-ZO-2
Depositing lab: Marius Sudol. Depositing organization: Geisinger Health Center. Publication: Functional complexes between YAP2 and ZO-2 are PDZ domain-dependent, and regulate YAP2 nuclear localization and signalling. Oka T, Remue E, Meerschaert K, Vanloo B, Boucherie C, Gfeller D, Bader GD, Sidhu SS, Vandekerckhove J, Gettemans J, Sudol M. Biochem J. 2010 Nov 25. 432(3):461-72. 10.1042/BJ20100870 PubMed 20868367.
Backbone
  Vector backbone: pBABE-hygro
  Backbone manufacturer: Addgene
  Backbone size w/o insert (bp): 5558
  Vector type: Mammalian Expression, Retroviral
  Selectable markers: Hygromycin
Growth in bacteria
  Bacterial resistance: Ampicillin, 100 μg/mL
  Growth temperature: 37°C
  Growth strain: DH5alpha
  Copy number: High Copy
Gene/Insert
  Gene/Insert name: Zonula Occludens 2 (alt names: ZO-2; TJP2)
  Species: H. sapiens (human)
  Insert size (bp): 3573
  GenBank ID: AAH27592
  Entrez Gene: TJP2 (a.k.a. C9DUPq21.11, DFNA51, DUP9q21.11, FHCA1, PFIC4, X104, ZO2)
  Tag / fusion protein: Flag (N terminal on insert)
  Cloning method: Restriction Enzyme; 5′ cloning site EcoRI (unknown if destroyed); 3′ cloning site SalI (unknown if destroyed)
  Sequencing primers: 5′ pBABE 5 primer
Terms and licenses: Academic/Nonprofit Terms; Industry Terms: Not Available to Industry
How to cite: pBABEhygro-Flag-ZO-2 was a gift from Marius Sudol (Addgene plasmid # 27473 ; http://n2t.net/addgene:27473 ; RRID:Addgene_27473)
