[The description below was written by a language model from this plasmid's Addgene catalogue record.]
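Description:
pBABEhygro-Flag-ZO-2 is a retroviral mammalian expression plasmid built on the pBABE-hygro backbone (about 5.6 kb without insert). It is maintained in E. coli as a high-copy plasmid under ampicillin selection, and it carries a hygromycin resistance marker for selecting transduced or transfected mammalian cells. No feature table accompanies the record, so individual elements are not itemised. pBABE vectors are generally Moloney murine leukaemia virus-derived designs in which the long terminal repeats and packaging signal allow the transcript to be packaged into retroviral particles when the plasmid is introduced into a packaging cell line. In these vectors the 5′ LTR typically drives the cloned gene, while an internal promoter drives the drug-resistance gene. The specific promoters are not stated in the record.

The insert is the human tight-junction protein Zonula Occludens 2 (ZO-2, gene TJP2), roughly 3.6 kb, cloned by restriction digestion between EcoRI at the 5′ end and SalI at the 3′ end; whether these sites survived cloning is not recorded. A Flag epitope is fused to the N terminus, allowing detection and immunoprecipitation of the expressed protein with anti-Flag antibodies.

The construct is suited to generating cell populations that stably express Flag-tagged ZO-2 through retroviral transduction followed by hygromycin selection. The associated publication concerns PDZ domain-dependent complexes between ZO-2 and the transcriptional co-activator YAP2, and their effect on YAP2 nuclear localisation and signalling. This suggests the plasmid was used to study that interaction and its functional consequences in mammalian cells.
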