>Addgene plasmid #27473 | pBABEhygro-Flag-ZO-2 | addgene partial sequence | sequence record 33840 | 27473 with pBABE-5
CAGTGTGGTGGTACGTAGGATTCAAGCTTAGCCACCATGGACTACAAAGACGATGACGATAAAGCAAGGC
TCGAATCGGTACCCATGCCGGTGCGAGGAGACCGCGGGTTTCCACCCCGGCGGGAGCTGTCAGGTTGGCT
CCGCGCCCCAGGCATGGAAGAGCTGATATGGGAACAGTACACTGTGACCCTACAAAAGGATTCCAAAAGA
GGATTTGGAATTGCAGTGTCCGGAGGCAGAGACAACCCCCACTTTGAAAATGGAGAAACGTCAATTGTCA
TTTCTGATGTGCTCCCGGGTGGGCCTGCTGATGGGCTGCTCCAAGAAAATGACAGAGTGGTCATGGTCAA
TGGCACCCCCATGGAGGATGTGCTTCATTCGTTTGCAGTTCAGCAGCTCAGAAAAAGTGGGAAGGTCGCT
GCTATTGTGGTCAAGAGGCCCCGGAAGGTCCAGGTGGCCGCACTTCAGGCCAGCCCTCCCCTGGATCAGG
ATGACCGGGCTTTTGAGGTGATGGACGAGTTTGATGGCAGAAGTTTCCGGAGTGGCTACAGCGAGAGGAG
CCGGCTGAACAGCCATGGGGGGCGCAGCCGCAGCTGGGAGGACAGCCCGGAAAGGGGGCGTCCCCATGAG
CGGGCCCGGAGCCGGGAGCGGGACCTCAGCCGGGACCGGAGCCGTGGCCGGAGCCTGGAGCGGGGCCTGG
ACCAAGACCATGCGCGCACCCGAGACCGCAGCCGTGGCCGGAGCCTGGAGCGGGGCCTGGACCACGACTT
TGGGCCATCCCGGGACCGGGACCGTGACCGCAGCCGCGGCCGGAGCATTGACCAGGACTACGAGCGAGCC
TATCACCGGGCCTACGACCCAGACTACGAGCGGGCC
